>Addgene plasmid #72683 | pcDNA3-GFP-Dub3 mouse | addgene full sequence | sequence record 240735 | Addgene NGS Result
GACATTGATTATTGACTAGTTATTAATAGTAATCAATTACGGGGTCATTAGTTCATAGCCCATATATGGA
GTTCCGCGTTACATAACTTACGGTAAATGGCCCGCCTGGCTGACCGCCCAACGACCCCCGCCCATTGACG
TCAATAATGACGTATGTTCCCATAGTAACGCCAATAGGGACTTTCCATTGACGTCAATGGGTGGAGTATT
TACGGTAAACTGCCCACTTGGCAGTACATCAAGTGTATCATATGCCAAGTACGCCCCCTATTGACGTCAA
TGACGGTAAATGGCCCGCCTGGCATTATGCCCAGTACATGACCTTATGGGACTTTCCTACTTGGCAGTAC
ATCTACGTATTAGTCATCGCTATTACCATGGTGATGCGGTTTTGGCAGTACATCAATGGGCGTGGATAGC
GGTTTGACTCACGGGGATTTCCAAGTCTCCACCCCATTGACGTCAATGGGAGTTTGTTTTGGCACCAAAA
TCAACGGGACTTTCCAAAATGTCGTAACAACTCCGCCCCATTGACGCAAATGGGCGGTAGGCGTGTACGG
TGGGAGGTCTATATAAGCAGAGCTCTCTGGCTAACTAGAGAACCCACTGCTTACTGGCTTATCGAAATTA
ATACGACTCACTATAGGGAGACCCAAGCTTGGTACCGGTCGCCACCATGGTGAGCAAGGGCGAGGAGCTG
TTCACCGGGGTGGTGCCCATCCTGGTCGAGCTGGACGGCGACGTAAACGGCCACAAGTTCAGCGTGTCCG
GCGAGGGCGAGGGCGATGCCACCTACGGCAAGCTGACCCTGAAGTTCATCTGCACCACCGGCAAGCTGCC
CGTGCCCTGGCCCACCCTCGTGACCACCCTGACCTACGGCGTGCAGTGCTTCAGCCGCTACCCCGACCAC
ATGAAGCAGCACGACTTCTTCAAGTCCGCCATGCCCGAAGGCTACGTCCAGGAGCGCACCATCTTCTTCA
AGGACGACGGCAACTACAAGACCCGCGCCGAGGTGAAGTTCGAGGGCGACACCCTGGTGAACCGCATCGA
GCTGAAGGGCATCGACTTCAAGGAGGACGGCAACATCCTGGGGCACAAGCTGGAGTACAACTACAACAGC
CACAACGTCTATATCATGGCCGACAAGCAGAAGAACGGCATCAAGGTGAACTTCAAGATCCGCCACAACA
TCGAGGACGGCAGCGTGCAGCTCGCCGACCACTACCAGCAGAACACCCCCATCGGCGACGGCCCCGTGCT
GCTGCCCGACAACCACTACCTGAGCACCCAGTCCGCCCTGAGCAAAGACCCCAACGAGAAGCGCGATCAC
ATGGTCCTGCTGGAGTTCGTGACCGCCGCCGGGATCACTCTCGGCATGGACGAGCTGTACAAGTCCGGCC
GGACTCAGATCTCGAGCTCAAGCTTCGAGGGGAATTCTATGGTGGTTGCTCTTTCCTTCCCAGAAGCAGA
TCCAGCACTATCATCTCCTGATGCCCCAGAGCTGCATCAGGATGAAGCTCAGGTGGTGGAGGAGCTAACT
ACCAATGGAAAGCACAGTCTGAGTTGGGAGAGTCCCCAAGGACCAGGATGCGGGCTCCAGAACACAGGCA
ACAGCTGCTACCTGAACGCAGCCCTGCAGTGCTTGACACACACACCACCTCTAGCTGACTACATGCTGTC
CCAGGAGCACAGTCAAACCTGTTGTTCCCCAGAAGGCTGTAAGATGTGTGCTATGGAAGCCCATGTGACC
CAGAGTCTCCTGCACTCTCACTCGGGGGATGTCATGAAGCCCTCCCAGATTTTGACCTCTGCCTTCCACA
AGCACCAGCAGGAAGATGCCCATGAGTTTCTCATGTTCACCTTGGAAACAATGCATGAATCCTGCCTTCA
AGTGCACAGACAATCAGATCCCACCCCTCAGGATACGTCACCCATTCATGACATATTTGGAGGCTGGTGG
AGGTCTCAGATCAAGTGTCTCCATTGCCAGGGCACCTCACATACCTTCGATCCCTTCCTGGATGTCCCCC
TGGATATCAGCTCAGCTCAGAGTGTAAATCAAGCCTTGTGGGATACAGGGAAGTCAGAAGAGCTACTTGG
AGAGAATGCCTACTACTGTGGTAGGTGTAGACAGAAGATGCCAGCTTCTAAGACCCTGCATGTTCATATT
GCTCCAAAGGTACTCCTGCTAGTGTTAAAGCGCTTCTCAGCCTTCACGGGTAACAAGTTAGACAGAAAAG
TAAGCTACCCGGAGTTCCTTGACCTGAAGCCATACCTGTCTGAGCCTACTGGAGGACCTTTGCCTTATGC
CCTCTATGCCGTCCTGGTCCATGATGGTGCGACTTCTAACAGTGGACATTACTTCTGTTGTGTCAAAGCT
GGTCATGGGAAGTGGTACAAGATGGATGATACTAAGGTCACCAGGTGTGATGTGACTTCTGTCCTGAATG
AGAATGCCTATGTGCTCTTCTATGTGCAGCAGACCGACCTCAAACAGGTCAGTATTGACATGCCAGAGGG
CAGAGTACATGAGGTTCTTGACCCTAAATACCAGCTGAAGAAATCCCGGAGAAAAAAGCGTAAGAAGCAA
TGCCATTGCACAGATGATGCCGGAGAGGCATGCGAAAACAGGGAGAAGAGAGCAAAGAAAGAAACCTCCT
TAGGGGAGGGGAAAGTGCCTCAGGAAGTGAACCACGAGAAAGCTGGGCAGAAACATGGGAATACCAAACT
CGTGCCTCAGGAACAGAACCACCAGAGAGCTGGGCAGAACCTCAGGAATACTGAAGTTGAACTTGATCTG
CCTGTTGATGCAATTGTGATTCACCAGCCCAGATCCACAGCAAACTGGGGCACGGATGCTCCAGACAAAG
AGAATCAACCCTGGCACAATGGTGACAGGCTCCTCACCTCTCAGGGCCTCATGAGCCCTGGGCAGCTCTG
TAGTCAGGGTGGGAGATAATCTAGAGGGCCCTATTCTATAGTGTCACCTAAATGCTAGAGCTCGCTGATC
AGCCTCGACTGTGCCTTCTAGTTGCCAGCCATCTGTTGTTTGCCCCTCCCCCGTGCCTTCCTTGACCCTG
GAAGGTGCCACTCCCACTGTCCTTTCCTAATAAAATGAGGAAATTGCATCGCATTGTCTGAGTAGGTGTC
ATTCTATTCTGGGGGGTGGGGTGGGGCAGGACAGCAAGGGGGAGGATTGGGAAGACAATAGCAGGCATGC
TGGGGATGCGGTGGGCTCTATGGCTTCTGAGGCGGAAAGAACCAGCTGGGGCTCTAGGGGGTATCCCC
[124 nt withheld, positions 3289-3412]
C
[91 nt withheld, positions 3414-3504]
A
[49 nt withheld, positions 3506-3554]
CCTTTGACGTTGGAGTCCACGTTCTTT
[37 nt withheld, positions 3582-3618]
ACCCTATCTCGGTCTATTCTTTTGATTTATAAGGGATTTTGCCGATTTCGGCCTATTGGTTAAAAAATGA
GCTGATTTAACAAAAATTTAACGCGAATTAATTCTGTGGAATGTGTGTCAGTTAGGGTGTGGAAAGTCCC
CAGGCTCCCCAGCAGGCAGAAGTATGCAAAGCATGCATCTCAATTAGTCAGCAACCAGGTGTGGAAAGTC
CCCAGGCTCCCCAGCAGGCAGAAGTATGCAAAGCATGCATCTCAATTAGTCAGCAACCATAGTCCCGCCC
CTAACTCCGCCCATCCCGCCCCTAACTCCGCCCAGTTCCGCCCATTCTCCGCCCCATGGCTGACTAATTT
TTTTTATTTATGCAGAGGCCGAGGCCGCCTCTGCCTCTGAGCTATTCCAGAAGTAGTGAGGAGGCTTTTT
TGGAGGCCTAGGCTTTTGCAAAAAGCTCCCGGGAGCTTGTATATCCATTTTCGGATCTGATCAAGAGACA
GGATGAGGATCGTTTCGCATGATTGAACAAGATGGATTGCACGCAGGTTCTCCGGCCGCTTGGGTGGAGA
GGCTATTCGGCTATGACTGGGCACAACAGACAATCGGCTGCTCTGATGCCGCCGTGTTCCGGCTGTCAGC
GCAGGGGCGCCCGGTTCTTTTTGTCAAGACCGACCTGTCCGGTGCCCTGAATGAACTGCAGGACGAGGCA
GCGCGGCTATCGTGGCTGGCCACGACGGGCGTTCCTTGCGCAGCTGTGCTCGACGTTGTCACTGAAGCGG
GAAGGGACTGGCTGCTATTGGGCGAAGTGCCGGGGCAGGATCTCCTGTCATCTCACCTTGCTCCTGCCGA
GAAAGTATCCATCATGGCTGATGCAATGCGGCGGCTGCATACGCTTGATCCGGCTACCTGCCCATTCGAC
CACCAAGCGAAACATCGCATCGAGCGAGCACGTACTCGGATGGAAGCCGGTCTTGTCGATCAGGATGATC
TGGACGAAGAGCATCAGGGGCTCGCGCCAGCCGAACTGTTCGCCAGGCTCAAGGCGCGCATGCCCGACGG
CGAGGATCTCGTCGTGACCCATGGCGATGCCTGCTTGCCGAATATCATGGTGGAAAATGGCCGCTTTTCT
GGATTCATCGACTGTGGCCGGCTGGGTGTGGCGGACCGCTATCAGGACATAGCGTTGGCTACCCGTGATA
TTGCTGAAGAGCTTGGCGGCGAATGGGCTGACCGCTTCCTCGTGCTTTACGGTATCGCCGCTCCCGATTC
GCAGCGCATCGCCTTCTATCGCCTTCTTGACGAGTTCTTCTGAGCGGGACTCTGGGGTTCGAAATGACCG
ACCAAGCGACGCCCAACCTGCCATCACGAGATTTCGATTCCACCGCCGCCTTCTATGAAAGGTTGGGCTT
CGGAATCGTTTTCCGGGACGCCGGCTGGATGATCCTCCAGCGCGGGGATCTCATGCTGGAGTTCTTCGCC
CACCCCAACTTGTTTATTGCAGCTTATAATGGTTACAAATAAAGCAATAGCATCACAAATTTCACAAATA
AAGCATTTTTTTCACTGCATTCTAGTTGTGGTTTGTCCAAACTCATCAATGTATCTTATCATGTCTGTAT
ACCGTCGACCTCTAGCTAGAGCTTGGCGTAATCATGGTCATAGCTGTTTCCTGTGTGAAATTGTTATCCG
CTCACAATTCCACACAACATACGAGCCGGAAGCATAAAGTGTAAAGCCTGGGGTGCCTAATGAGTGAGCT
AACTCACATTAATTGCGTTGCGCTCACTGCCCGCTTTCCAGTCGGGAAACCTGTCGTGCCAGCTGCATTA
ATGAATCGGCCAACGCGCGGGGAGAGGCGGTTTGCGTATTGGGCGCTCTTCCGCTTCCTCGCTCACTGAC
TCGCTGCGCTCGGTCGTTCGGCTGCGGCGAGCGGTATCAGCTCACTCAAAGGCGGTAATACGGTTATCCA
CAGAATCAGGGGATAACGCAGGAAAGAACATGTGAGCAAAAGGCCAGCAAAAGGCCAGGAACCGTAAAAA
GGCCGCGTTGCTGGCGTTTTTCCATAGGCTCCGCCCCCCTGACGAGCATCACAAAAATCGACGCTCAAGT
CAGAGGTGGCGAAACCCGACAGGACTATAAAGATACCAGGCGTTTCCCCCTGGAAGCTCCCTCGTGCGCT
CTCCTGTTCCGACCCTGCCGCTTACCGGATACCTGTCCGCCTTTCTCCCTTCGGGAAGCGTGGCGCTTTC
TCATAGCTCACGCTGTAGGTATCTCAGTTCGGTGTAGGTCGTTCGCTCCAAGCTGGGCTGTGTGCACGAA
CCCCCCGTTCAGCCCGACCGCTGCGCCTTATCCGGTAACTATCGTCTTGAGTCCAACCCGGTAAGACACG
ACTTATCGCCACTGGCAGCAGCCACTGGTAACAGGATTAGCAGAGCGAGGTATGTAGGCGGTGCTACAGA
GTTCTTGAAGTGGTGGCCTAACTACGGCTACACTAGAAGAACAGTATTTGGTATCTGCGCTCTGCTGAAG
CCAGTTACCTTCGGAAAAAGAGTTGGTAGCTCTTGATCCGGCAAACAAACCACCGCTGGTAGCGGTGGTT
TTTTTGTTTGCAAGCAGCAGATTACGCGCAGAAAAAAAGGATCTCAAGAAGATCCTTTGATCTTTTCTAC
GGGGTCTGACGCTCAGTGGAACGAAAACTCACGTTAAGGGATTTTGGTCATGAGATTATCAAAAAGGATC
TTCACCTAGATCCTTTTAAATTAAAAATGAAGTTTTAAATCAATCTAAAGTATATATGAGTAAACTTGGT
CTGACAGTTACCAATGCTTAATCAGTGAGGCACCTATCTCAGCGATCTGTCTATTTCGTTCATCCATAGT
TGCCTGACTCCCCGTCGTGTAGATAACTACGATACGGGAGGGCTTACCATCTGGCCCCAGTGCTGCAATG
ATACCGCGAGACCCACGCTCACCGGCTCCAGATTTATCAGCAATAAACCAGCCAGCCGGAAGGGCCGAGC
GCAGAAGTGGTCCTGCAACTTTATCCGCCTCCATCCAGTCTATTAATTGTTGCCGGGAAGCTAGAGTAAG
TAGTTCGCCAGTTAATAGTTTGCGCAACGTTGTTGCCATTGCTACAGGCATCGTGGTGTCACGCTCGTCG
TTTGGTATGGCTTCATTCAGCTCCGGTTCCCAACGATCAAGGCGAGTTACATGATCCCCCATGTTGTGCA
AAAAAGCGGTTAGCTCCTTCGGTCCTCCGATCGTTGTCAGAAGTAAGTTGGCCGCAGTGTTATCACTCAT
GGTTATGGCAGCACTGCATAATTCTCTTACTGTCATGCCATCCGTAAGATGCTTTTCTGTGACTGGTGAG
TACTCAACCAAGTCATTCTGAGAATAGTGTATGCGGCGACCGAGTTGCTCTTGCCCGGCGTCAATACGGG
ATAATACCGCGCCACATAGCAGAACTTTAAAAGTGCTCATCATTGGAAAACGTTCTTCGGGGCGAAAACT
CTCAAGGATCTTACCGCTGTTGAGATCCAGTTCGATGTAACCCACTCGTGCACCCAACTGATCTTCAGCA
TCTTTTACTTTCACCAGCGTTTCTGGGTGAGCAAAAACAGGAAGGCAAAATGCCGCAAAAAAGGGAATAA
GGGCGACACGGAAATGTTGAATACTCATACTCTTCCTTTTTCAATATTATTGAAGCATTTATCAGGGTTA
TTGTCTCATGAGCGGATACATATTTGAATGTATTTAGAAAAATAAACAAATAGGGGTTCCGCGCACATTT
CCCCGAAAAGTGCCACCTGACGTCGACGGATCGGGAGATCTCCCGATCCCCTATGGTGCACTCTCAGTAC
AATCTGCTCTGATGCCGCATAGTTAAGCCAGTATCTGCTCCCTGCTTGTGTGTTGGAGGTCGCTGAGTAG
TGCGCGAGCAAAATTTAAGCTACAACAAGGCAAGGCTTGACCGACAATTGCATGAAGAATCTGCTTAGGG
TTAGGCGTTTTGCGCTGCTTCGCGATGTACGGGCCAGATATACGCGTT
Features (pLannotate 1.2.2; 23 found; start..end, strand, type, name):
      1..380     +  enhancer       CMV enhancer: human cytomegalovirus immediate early enhancer
    381..584     +  promoter       CMV promoter: human cytomegalovirus (CMV) immediate early promoter
    580..613     +  LTR            5' LTR (truncated) (fragment): truncated 5' long terminal repeat (LTR) from HIV-1
    629..647     +  promoter       T7 promoter: promoter for bacteriophage T7 RNA polymerase
    677..1393    +  CDS            EGFP: EGFP is a basic (constitutively fluorescent) green fluorescent protein published in 1996, derived from Aequorea victoria. It is reported to be a rapidly-maturing weak dimer with moderate acid sensitivity.
   1399..1428    +  misc_feature   MCS (fragment): multiple cloning site
   1439..2956    +  CDS            Usp17la: U17PA_MOUSE - Also known as Dub-1, Dub1. Experimental evidence at protein level: Swiss-Prot protein existence level 1. Deubiquitinating enzyme that removes conjugated ubiquitin from specific proteins to regulate different cellular processes. Has deubiquitinating enzyme activity for DNAH5, suggesting a role in the regulation of DNAH5 degradation by the ubiquitin-proteasome pathway. Has growth-suppressing activity; induces arrest in G1 phase upon controlled expression. From Mus musculus (Mouse).
   2975..2993    -  promoter       SP6 promoter: promoter for bacteriophage SP6 RNA polymerase
   3019..3243    +  polyA_signal   bGH poly(A) signal: bovine growth hormone polyadenylation signal
   3247..3268    +  promoter       SV40 promoter (fragment): SV40 enhancer and early promoter
   3289..3717    +  rep_origin     f1 ori (sequence partly withheld): f1 bacteriophage origin of replication; arrow indicates direction of (+) strand synthesis
   3731..4060    +  promoter       SV40 promoter: SV40 enhancer and early promoter
   4127..4918    +  CDS            neo: KKA2_KLEPN - Also known as kan, nptII. Experimental evidence at protein level: Swiss-Prot protein existence level 1. Resistance to kanamycin, neomycin, paromomycin, ribostamycin, butirosin and gentamicin B. From Klebsiella pneumoniae.
   4942..5100    +  CDS            ble (fragment): BLE_KLEPN - Experimental evidence at protein level: Swiss-Prot protein existence level 1. Binding protein with a strong affinity to the bleomycin family of antibiotics. Binds to CL990; an antimitotic-antibiotic compound. From Klebsiella pneumoniae.
   5095..5216    +  polyA_signal   SV40 poly(A) signal: SV40 polyadenylation signal
   5289..5305    -  protein_bind   lac operator: The lac repressor binds to the lac operator to inhibit transcription in E. coli. This inhibition can be relieved by adding lactose or isopropyl-β-D-thiogalactopyranoside (IPTG). lac repressor encoded by lacI
   5313..5343    -  promoter       lac promoter: promoter for the E. coli lac operon
   5358..5379    -  protein_bind   CAP binding site: CAP binding activates transcription in the presence of cAMP. E. coli catabolite activator protein
   5392..5484    -  CDS            lacI (fragment): lac repressor; lacI; The lac repressor binds to the lac operator to inhibit transcription in E. coli. This inhibition can be relieved by adding lactose or isopropyl-β-D-thiogalactopyranoside (IPTG).
   5667..6255    -  rep_origin     ori: high-copy-number ColE1/pMB1/pBR322/pUC origin of replication
   6426..7286    -  CDS            AmpR: β-lactamase; bla; confers resistance to ampicillin, carbenicillin, and related antibiotics
   7287..7391    -  promoter       AmpR promoter: bla
   7450..7502    -  misc_feature   bom (fragment): basis of mobility region from pBR322
