[The description below was written by a language model from this plasmid's Addgene catalogue record and pLannotate feature annotations shown in this document.]
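Description:
pcDNA3-GFP-Dub3 mouse is a mammalian expression plasmid of about 7.7 kb, built on an eGFP-containing pcDNA3 backbone. It produces the mouse deubiquitinating enzyme Dub3 (Usp17le, ubiquitin specific peptidase 17-like E) as an N-terminal EGFP fusion. Transcription is driven by the human cytomegalovirus immediate early enhancer and promoter. The EGFP coding sequence is followed by a short remnant of a multiple cloning site and then the roughly 1.5 kb Dub3 open reading frame, and the bovine growth hormone polyadenylation signal terminates the unit. The automated annotation labels the insert as the closely related family member Usp17la (Dub-1). This most likely reflects sequence similarity within the Usp17 family, since the catalogue entry identifies the gene as Dub3/Usp17le. T7 and SP6 phage promoters flank the fusion cassette in opposing orientations, as is typical of pcDNA3. They could support in vitro transcription or serve as priming sites.

The plasmid is propagated in E. coli from a high-copy ColE1/pUC-type origin under ampicillin selection (β-lactamase with its native promoter). An f1 origin is also present, which allows single-stranded DNA production. For mammalian cells, an SV40 early promoter drives the neomycin phosphotransferase gene, followed by an SV40 poly(A) signal, so stable transfectants can be selected with G418. Small annotated fragments (an HIV-1 LTR piece, ble, lacI and lac promoter elements, bom) appear to be backbone remnants with no evident functional role. The construct is intended for transient or stable expression of fluorescently tagged Dub3, which allows the protein to be visualised and its function studied. The associated work concerns Dub3 expression in mouse embryonic stem cells and how it links the G1/S checkpoint to pluripotency.
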