Addgene plasmid #72683: pcDNA3-GFP-Dub3 mouse
Purpose: mammalian expression of GFP-Dub3
Depositing lab: Domenico Maiorano. Depositing organization: CNRS UMR 9002, Institut de Genetique Humaine (IGH). Publication: High Dub3 expression in mouse ESCs couples the G1/S checkpoint to pluripotency. van_der_Laan S, Tsanov N, Crozet C, Maiorano D. Mol Cell. 2013 Nov 7;52(3):366-79. doi: 10.1016/j.molcel.2013.10.003. PubMed 24207026.
Backbone
  Vector backbone: pCDN3-eGFP
  Vector type: Mammalian Expression
Growth in bacteria
  Bacterial resistance: Ampicillin, 100 μg/mL
  Growth temperature: 37°C
  Growth strain: NEB5alpha
  Copy number: High Copy
Gene/Insert
  Gene/Insert name: Dub3 (alt name: ubiquitin specific peptidase 17-like E)
  Species: M. musculus (mouse)
  Entrez Gene: Usp17le (a.k.a. DUB-3, Dub3, Dub6, EG625530, Gm6596, USP17, USP17-E, Usp17l2)
  Promoter: CMV
  Tag / fusion protein: eGFP (N terminal on backbone)
  Cloning method: Unknown
  Sequencing primers: 5′ EGFP-C; 3′ BGH-rev
Terms and licenses: Academic/Nonprofit Terms; Industry Terms: Not Available to Industry
How to cite: pcDNA3-GFP-Dub3 mouse was a gift from Domenico Maiorano (Addgene plasmid # 72683 ; http://n2t.net/addgene:72683 ; RRID:Addgene_72683)
